>Addgene plasmid #34926 | pMM403_CaMKII-promoter | addgene partial sequence | sequence record 43206 | M13rev
AAGCTGGAGCTCTAAGGCCCGGGCGGCCTCGACGGTATCGATAAGCTTCGATCTTTTTTCCGTAAACTCA
ATACCAGGCTGATGTCCCACCGGATCTGATGGCTTAGGGTGGCAGGGAATCTCAGTTCCCCTCAGACACT
CTCCCTTTGCTGGTTCTCAGGGAGGAGGCAAGGTCAAGTCTTCATCTGTAGGCACGTGGAGGGAGGGCAC
AGAAGCCCTCAGCTGAATAGGGTGGGACTTGGGGAAGGGCAGCAACCAGGCTGGGTTGCCTGGGTCACAA
TCCTGCCTCTTTCCTGATGAGTTTCCTTTTTGCCCTCAGGTTACCTATAGCAGCATTCTGCCTCAATCTC
ACCCCTAAGATGAGCTCTGGTGACTTTAGGACTCCAGTGTACACATGTGTCTGGGGCCATGGCAGGGTTT
CTTGCTGACCTTGTCACCTTCCAGACAACTTGAGTCCATGACCCTCTTTCCAGCTCTCTGTGGTGCTCTT
GGATATCAGCTGGAGTATGGCCAGCTGGCTGCTGCTCTGTTGAACAACTCAATGAGAGAACGGACAGGGT
AGGCTCTGAGAAATCTTTACGTTCCTGGAGCCTCATGACTTGGGAGCCTAGTGGAATTCTTCTCTTTTGG
TCCCCAACATCTGGGGGGAGGGGGAACTGGCTGAGCCTGAGCCACTGTATAGTGAGGGTGGGGGAAACAG
CTGTGAAAGG
