[The description below was written by a language model from this plasmid's Addgene catalogue record.]
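Description:
pMM403_CaMKII-promoter is an ampicillin-selected bacterial plasmid that carries a large fragment of mouse genomic regulatory sequence from the Camk2a gene, which encodes the alpha subunit of calcium/calmodulin-dependent protein kinase II. The insert is about 8.0 kb and sits in a backbone of roughly 2.9 kb. The backbone is not named in the record, although the M13 forward and reverse primer sites flanking the insert suggest a standard small cloning vector. The origin of replication and copy number are not stated. The plasmid is propagated in a recombination-deficient E. coli strain, a common choice for keeping large or repeat-containing genomic inserts stable.

The payload is the promoter itself. No downstream coding sequence, reporter, tag, intron or polyadenylation signal is listed, and no feature table is available to show what else lies within or beside the 8 kb fragment. The cloning sites used to insert the fragment are also not recorded. The plasmid is catalogued as a mammalian expression and mouse targeting vector, which fits its use as a promoter cassette: a gene of interest is placed downstream of the Camk2a regulatory region, and the resulting transgene is used to generate mice. The Camk2a promoter is generally used to direct expression to excitatory neurons of the postnatal forebrain, including hippocampus and cortex, so constructs built from this plasmid would typically be intended for neuron-restricted, forebrain-enriched transgene expression. The specific applications are not described in the record.
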