Addgene plasmid #34926: pMM403_CaMKII-promoter
Depositing lab: Mark Mayford. Depositing organization: Scripps California (The Scripps Research Institute).
Backbone
  Vector backbone: N/A
  Backbone size w/o insert (bp): 2948
  Vector type: Mammalian Expression, Mouse Targeting
Growth in bacteria
  Bacterial resistance: Ampicillin, 100 μg/mL
  Growth temperature: 37°C
  Growth strain: Stbl3
  Copy number: Unknown
Gene/Insert
  Gene/Insert name: CaMKII promoter
  Species: M. musculus (mouse)
  Insert size (bp): 8004
  Entrez Gene: Camk2a (a.k.a. CaMKII, mKIAA0968)
  Promoter: CaMKII
  Cloning method: Restriction Enzyme; 5′ cloning site N/A (unknown if destroyed); 3′ cloning site N/A (unknown if destroyed)
  Sequencing primers: 5′ M13 reverse; 3′ M13 forward
Terms and licenses: Academic/Nonprofit Terms; Industry Terms: Not Available to Industry
How to cite: pMM403_CaMKII-promoter was a gift from Mark Mayford (Addgene plasmid # 34926 ; http://n2t.net/addgene:34926 ; RRID:Addgene_34926)
